>Addgene plasmid #162667 | pCJ190 | addgene full sequence | sequence record 321443 | Addgene NGS Result
TGGCGAATGGG
[124 nt withheld, positions 12-135]
C
[91 nt withheld, positions 137-227]
A
[49 nt withheld, positions 229-277]
CCTTTGACGTTGGAGTCCACGTTCTTT
[37 nt withheld, positions 305-341]
ACCCTATCTCGGTCTATTCTTTTGATTTATAAGGGATTTTGCCGATTTCGGCCTATTGGTTAAAAAATGA
GCTGATTTAACAAAAATTTAACGCGAATTTTAACAAAATATTAACGCTTACAATTTAGGTGGCACTTTTC
GGGGAAATGTGCGCGGAACCCCTATTTGTTTATTTTTCTAAATACATTCAAATATGTATCCGCTCATGAG
ACAATAACCCTGATAAATGCTTCAATAATATTGAAAAAGGAAGAGTATGAGTATTCAACATTTCCGTGTC
GCCCTTATTCCCTTTTTTGCGGCATTTTGCCTTCCTGTTTTTGCTCACCCAGAAACGCTGGTGAAAGTAA
AAGATGCTGAAGATCAGTTGGGTGCACGAGTGGGTTACATCGAACTGGATCTCAACAGCGGTAAGATCCT
TGAGAGTTTTCGCCCCGAAGAACGTTTTCCAATGATGAGCACTTTTAAAGTTCTGCTATGTGGCGCGGTA
TTATCCCGTATTGACGCCGGGCAAGAGCAACTCGGTCGCCGCATACACTATTCTCAGAATGACTTGGTTG
AGTACTCACCAGTCACAGAAAAGCATCTTACGGATGGCATGACAGTAAGAGAATTATGCAGTGCTGCCAT
AACCATGAGTGATAACACTGCGGCCAACTTACTTCTGACAACGATCGGAGGACCGAAGGAGCTAACCGCT
TTTTTGCACAACATGGGGGATCATGTAACTCGCCTTGATCGTTGGGAACCGGAGCTGAATGAAGCCATAC
CAAACGACGAGCGTGACACCACGATGCCTGCAGCAATGGCAACAACGTTGCGCAAACTATTAACTGGCGA
ACTACTTACTCTAGCTTCCCGGCAACAATTAATAGACTGGATGGAGGCGGATAAAGTTGCAGGACCACTT
CTGCGCTCGGCCCTTCCGGCTGGCTGGTTTATTGCTGATAAATCTGGAGCCGGTGAGCGTGGGTCTCGCG
GTATCATTGCAGCACTGGGGCCAGATGGTAAGCCCTCCCGTATCGTAGTTATCTACACGACGGGGAGTCA
GGCAACTATGGATGAACGAAATAGACAGATCGCTGAGATAGGTGCCTCACTGATTAAGCATTGGTAACTG
TCAGACCAAGTTTACTCATATATACTTTAGATTGATTTAAAACTTCATTTTTAATTTAAAAGGATCTAGG
TGAAGATCCTTTTTGATAATCTCATGACCAAAATCCCTTAACGTGAGTTTTCGTTCCACTGAGCGTCAGA
CCCCGTAGAAAAGATCAAAGGATCTTCTTGAGATCCTTTTTTTCTGCGCGTAATCTGCTGCTTGCAAACA
AAAAAACCACCGCTACCAGCGGTGGTTTGTTTGCCGGATCAAGAGCTACCAACTCTTTTTCCGAAGGTAA
CTGGCTTCAGCAGAGCGCAGATACCAAATACTGTCCTTCTAGTGTAGCCGTAGTTAGGCCACCACTTCAA
GAACTCTGTAGCACCGCCTACATACCTCGCTCTGCTAATCCTGTTACCAGTGGCTGCTGCCAGTGGCGAT
AAGTCGTGTCTTACCGGGTTGGACTCAAGACGATAGTTACCGGATAAGGCGCAGCGGTCGGGCTGAACGG
GGGGTTCGTGCACACAGCCCAGCTTGGAGCGAACGACCTACACCGAACTGAGATACCTACAGCGTGAGCT
ATGAGAAAGCGCCACGCTTCCCGAAGGGAGAAAGGCGGACAGGTATCCGGTAAGCGGCAGGGTCGGAACA
GGAGAGCGCACGAGGGAGCTTCCAGGGGGAAACGCCTGGTATCTTTATAGTCCTGTCGGGTTTCGCCACC
TCTGACTTGAGCGTCGATTTTTGTGATGCTCGTCAGGGGGGCGGAGCCTATGGAAAAACGCCAGCAACGC
GGCCTTTTTACGGTTCCTGGCCTTTTGCTGGCCTTTTGCTCACATGTTCTTTCCTGCGTTATCCCCTGAT
TCTGTGGATAACCGTATTACCGCCTTTGAGTGAGCTGATACCGCTCGCCGCAGCCGAACGACCGAGCGCA
GCGAGTCAGTGAGCGAGGAAGCGGAAGAGCGCCTGATGCGGTATTTTCTCCTTACGCATCTGTGCGGTAT
TTCACACCGCAATGGTGCACTCTCAGTACAATCTGCTCTGATGCCGCATAGTTAAGCCAGTATACACTCC
GCTATCGCTACGTGACTGGGTCATGGCTGCGCCCCGACACCCGCCAACACCCGCTGACGCGCCCTGACGG
GCTTGTCTGCTCCCGGCATCCGCTTACAGACAAGCTGTGACCGTCTCCGGGAGCTGCATGTGTCAGAGGT
TTTCACCGTCATCACCGAAACGCGCGAGGCAGCTGCGGTAAAGCTCATCAGCGTGGTCGTGAAGCGATTC
ACAGATGTCTGCCTGTTCATCCGCGTCCAGCTCGTTGAGTTTCTCCAGAAGCGTTAATGTCTGGCTTCTG
ATAAAGCGGGCCATGTTAAGGGCGGTTTTTTCCTGTTTGGTCACTGATGCCTCCGTGTAAGGGGGATTTC
TGTTCATGGGGGTAATGATACCGATGAAACGAGAGAGGATGCTCACGATACGGGTTACTGATGATGAACA
TGCCCGGTTACTGGAACGTTGTGAGGGTAAACAACTGGCGGTATGGATGCGGCGGGACCAGAGAAAAATC
ACTCAGGGTCAATGCCAGCGCTTCGTTAATACAGATGTAGGTGTTCCACAGGGTAGCCAGCAGCATCCTG
CGATGCAGATCCGGAACATAATGGTGCAGGGCGCTGACTTCCGCGTTTCCAGACTTTACGAAACACGGAA
ACCGAAGACCATTCATGTTGTTGCTCAGGTCGCAGACGTTTTGCAGCAGCAGTCGCTTCACGTTCGCTCG
CGTATCGGTGATTCATTCTGCTAACCAGTAAGGCAACCCCGCCAGCCTAGCCGGGTCCTCAACGACAGGA
GCACGATCATGCGCACCCGTGGGGCCGCCATGCCGGCGATAATGGCCTGCTTCTCGCCGAAACGTTTGGT
GGCGGGACCAGTGACGAAGGCTTGAGCGAGGGCGTGCAAGATTCCGAATACCGCAAGCGACAGGCCGATC
ATCGTCGCGCTCCAGCGAAAGCGGTCCTCGCCGAAAATGACCCAGAGCGCTGCCGGCACCTGTCCTACGA
GTTGCATGATAAAGAAGACAGTCATAAGTGCGGCGACGATAGTCATGCCCCGCGCCCACCGGAAGGAGCT
GACTGGGTTGAAGGCTCTCAAGGGCATCGGTCGAGATCCCGGTGCCTAATGAGTGAGCTAACTTACATTA
ATTGCGTTGCGCTCACTGCCCGCTTTCCAGTCGGGAAACCTGTCGTGCCAGCTGCATTAATGAATCGGCC
AACGCGCGGGGAGAGGCGGTTTGCGTATTGGGCGCCAGGGTGGTTTTTCTTTTCACCAGTGAGACGGGCA
ACAGCTGATTGCCCTTCACCGCCTGGCCCTGAGAGAGTTGCAGCAAGCGGTCCACGCTGGTTTGCCCCAG
CAGGCGAAAATCCTGTTTGATGGTGGTTAACGGCGGGATATAACATGAGCTGTCTTCGGTATCGTCGTAT
CCCACTACCGAGATATCCGCACCAACGCGCAGCCCGGACTCGGTAATGGCGCGCATTGCGCCCAGCGCCA
TCTGATCGTTGGCAACCAGCATCGCAGTGGGAACGATGCCCTCATTCAGCATTTGCATGGTTTGTTGAAA
ACCGGACATGGCACTCCAGTCGCCTTCCCGTTCCGCTATCGGCTGAATTTGATTGCGAGTGAGATATTTA
TGCCAGCCAGCCAGACGCAGACGCGCCGAGACAGAACTTAATGGGCCCGCTAACAGCGCGATTTGCTGGT
GACCCAATGCGACCAGATGCTCCACGCCCAGTCGCGTACCGTCTTCATGGGAGAAAATAATACTGTTGAT
GGGTGTCTGGTCAGAGACATCAAGAAATAACGCCGGAACATTAGTGCAGGCAGCTTCCACAGCAATGGCA
TCCTGGTCATCCAGCGGATAGTTAATGATCAGCCCACTGACGCGTTGCGCGAGAAGATTGTGCACCGCCG
CTTTACAGGCTTCGACGCCGCTTCGTTCTACCATCGACACCACCACGCTGGCACCCAGTTGATCGGCGCG
AGATTTAATCGCCGCGACAATTTGCGACGGCGCGTGCAGGGCCAGACTGGAGGTGGCAACGCCAATCAGC
AACGACTGTTTGCCCGCCAGTTGTTGTGCCACGCGGTTGGGAATGTAATTCAGCTCCGCCATCGCCGCTT
CCACTTTTTCCCGCGTTTTCGCAGAAACGTGGCTGGCCTGGTTCACCACGCGGGAAACGGTCTGATAAGA
GACACCGGCATACTCTGCGACATCGTATAACGTTACTGGTTTCACATTCACCACCCTGAATTGACTCTCT
TCCGGGCGCTATCATGCCATACCGCGAAAGGTTTTGCGCCATTCGATGGTGTCCGGGATCTCGACGCTCT
CCCTTATGCGACTCCTGCATTAGGAAGCAGCCCAGTAGTAGGTTGAGGCCGTTGAGCACCGCCGCCGCAA
GGAATGGTGCATGCAAGGAGATGGCGCCCAACAGTCCCCCGGCCACGGGGCCTGCCACCATACCCACGCC
GAAACAAGCGCTCATGAGCCCGAAGTGGCGAGCCCGATCTTCCCCATCGGTGATGTCGGCGATATAGGCG
CCAGCAACCGCACCTGTGGCGCCGGTGATGCCGGCCACGATGCGTCCGGCGTAGAGGATCGAGATCTCGA
TCCCGCGAAATTAATACGACTCACTATAGGGGAATTGTGAGCGGATAACAATTCCCCTCTAGAAAAAATT
TTGTTTAACTTTAAGAAGGAGATATACATATGCAGACCACCGTGACCACCATGCTCCTCGCGTCCGTAGC
ATTAGCGGCTTGCGCCGGAGGAGGTTCCACTCCTCTGCCTCTACCGCAGCAGCAGCCGCCTCAGCAGGAA
CCGCCACCTCCTCCTGTTCCGCTAGCCAGTCGCGCCGCGTGTGAGGCGCTCAAAGATGGTAATGGCGACA
TGGTTTGGCCGAATGCCGCCACGGTTGTAGAGGTTGCAGCCTGGCGTGATGCAGCACCGGCCACGGCATC
AGCCGCAGCCCTGCCGGAGCATTGCGAAGTATCAGGCGCGATTGCCAAGCGTACTGGGATTGATGGGTAC
CCGTATGAAATTAAGTTTCGCCTGCGCATGCCCGCTGAGTGGAACGGCCGTTTTTTCATGGAGGGTGGCA
GTGGTACGAACGGCTCTCTCTCAGCGGCGACCGGAAGTATCGGCGGCGGTCAGATCGCCTCAGCGCTGAG
TCGTAACTTTGCAACAATTGCTACCGACGGAGGACATGACAATGCGGTGAATGATAATCCGGATGCGCTC
GGTACCGTCGCATTTGGTCTCGATCCCCAGGCACGCTTAGACATGGGCTACAACTCCTATGATCAGGTGA
CTCAGGCCGGCAAAGCCGCCGTTGCACGCTTTTATGGTCGCGCAGCCGACAAGAGCTACTTCATCGGCTG
TTCGGAGGGCGGCCGCGAGGGCATGATGCTGTCCCAGCGCTTTCCATCACATTACGATGGCATTGTGGCG
GGCGCACCGGGATATCAGTTGCCGAAGGCCGGAATTAGTGGCGCGTGGACCACCCAGAGCTTAGCGCCCG
CCGCCGTTGGCCTGGATGCCCAGGGAGTGCCGCTGATTAATAAGAGCTTTTCTGACGCAGACCTCCATTT
ACTGTCGCAGGCGATTCTCGGAACATGCGACGCCTTGGATGGCCTGGCCGACGGCATCGTTGACAACTAC
CGAGCGTGCCAAGCGGCTTTTGATCCGGCGACTGCAGCCAACCCAGCGAATGGCCAAGCCCTGCAGTGCG
TGGGCGCAAAGACAGCCGATTGCTTATCGCCCGTCCAAGTTACGGCGATTAAACGAGCGATGGCCGGTCC
GGTAAATAGCGCGGGTACGCCGTTATATAATAGATGGGCCTGGGACGCAGGTATGAGCGGTCTTAGTGGT
ACCACTTACAATCAGGGTTGGCGCAGCTGGTGGCTGGGATCGTTTAACAGCTCGGCGAATAACGCACAAC
GTGTATCTGGTTTCTCAGCGCGGAGCTGGCTGGTGGACTTTGCTACCCCGCCGGAGCCGATGCCCATGAC
CCAAGTCGCCGCCCGTATGATGAAATTTGATTTCGATATCGATCCTCTGAAAATATGGGCTACTTCGGGC
CAATTTACCCAGAGTAGTATGGACTGGCACGGTGCCACTAGCACCGACCTTGCTGCCTTTCGGGACCGCG
GCGGTAAAATGATTCTGTATCACGGAATGAGCGATGCCGCATTCTCTGCACTAGATACAGCAGATTATTA
TGAACGCCTGGGTGCCGCAATGCCGGGCGCCGCGGGCTTTGCTCGTCTGTTCTTGGTTCCGGGAATGAAC
CATTGCTCCGGGGGTCCAGGTACCGACCGCTTTGATATGCTAACACCGTTAGTTGCATGGGTTGAACGTG
GGGAAGCCCCTGACCAAATTAGCGCCTGGAGCGGCACCCCCGGCTACTTTGGTGTGGCCGCCCGCACTCG
ACCGTTATGTCCCTATCCGCAGATTGCGCGCTATAAGGGATCAGGCGATATCAATACCGAAGCAAATTTT
GCGTGTGCCGCTCCACCGGGTGGTGGTTCTGGTGGTTCTGGTGGTGGTTCTGGTCAGACCAATCCGTATG
CGCGCGGCCCCAACCCTACCGCCGCCTCGTTGGAAGCCAGCGCGGGACCCTTTACCGTTCGTAGCTTTAC
CGTTAGCCGTCCGTCCGGATATGGTGCAGGGACCGTCTATTACCCAACCAATGCAGGCGGCACCGTTGGC
GCGATTGCAATCGTCCCCGGGTACACCGCGCGTCAAAGCAGCATTAAGTGGTGGGGTCCGCGCTTAGCTA
GCCATGGCTTTGTGGTTATTACCATCGATACGAACAGCACTCTAGACCAGCCCAGCAGCCGTAGCTCGCA
ACAGATGGCCGCGCTTCGTCAAGTTGCGAGCTTGAACGGGACCAGCAGTAGCCCGATTTACGGAAAGGTC
GATACTGCCCGCATGGGTGTGATGGGCTGGTCAATGGGGGGCGGCGGTTCACTTATTAGCGCCGCGAACA
ACCCGAGTTTAAAAGCAGCGGCACCGCAGGCGCCATGGGACTCTTCAACCAACTTCAGCAGTGTTACCGT
GCCGACGCTGATTTTCGCGTGCGAGAATGATAGCATTGCACCGGTGAACAGCAGCGCGCTGCCGATTTAT
GATAGCATGTCCCGCAACGCAAAACAGTTTCTGGAAATTAACGGCGGTAGCCACTCTTGTGCCAACTCTG
GGAACAGCAACCAGGCACTGATCGGAAAAAAAGGGGTTGCATGGATGAAACGATTCATGGATAATGACAC
CCGTTACTCAACCTTCGCCTGTGAGAATCCCAACAGCACACGCGTGTCGGATTTTCGCACCGCGAACTGT
TCCCTCGAGCACCACCATCACCACCACTGAGATCCGGCTGCTAACAAAGCCCGAAAGGAAGCTGAGTTGG
CTGCTGCCACCGCTGAGCAATAACTAGCATAACCCCTTGGGGCCTCTAAACGGGTCTTGAGGGGTTTTTT
GCTGAAAGGAGGAACTATATCCGGAT
Features (pLannotate 1.2.2; 19 found; start..end, strand, type, name):
     12..440     +  rep_origin     f1 ori (sequence partly withheld): f1 bacteriophage origin of replication; arrow indicates direction of (+) strand synthesis
    493..597     +  promoter       AmpR promoter: bla
    598..1458    +  CDS            AmpR: β-lactamase; bla; confers resistance to ampicillin, carbenicillin, and related antibiotics
   1629..2217    +  rep_origin     ori: high-copy-number ColE1/pMB1/pBR322/pUC origin of replication
   2403..2542    -  misc_feature   bom: basis of mobility region from pBR322
   2644..2835    -  CDS            rop: Rop protein, which maintains plasmids at low copy number; rop
   2852..3232    +  CDS            YPB1_ECOLX: Protein predicted: Swiss-Prot protein existence level 4. From Escherichia coli.
   3304..3595    -  CDS            TcR (fragment): tetracycline efflux protein; tet; confers resistance to tetracycline
   3610..3631    -  protein_bind   CAP binding site: CAP binding activates transcription in the presence of cAMP. E. coli catabolite activator protein
   3644..4726    -  CDS            lacI: lac repressor; lacI; The lac repressor binds to the lac operator to inhibit transcription in E. coli. This inhibition can be relieved by adding lactose or isopropyl-β-D-thiogalactopyranoside (IPTG).
   4727..4804    -  promoter       lacI promoter: lacI
   4812..5091    -  CDS            TcR (fragment): tetracycline efflux protein; tet; confers resistance to tetracycline
   5113..5131    +  promoter       T7 promoter: promoter for bacteriophage T7 RNA polymerase
   5132..5156    +  protein_bind   lac operator: The lac repressor binds to the lac operator to inhibit transcription in E. coli. This inhibition can be relieved by adding lactose or isopropyl-β-D-thiogalactopyranoside (IPTG). lac repressor encoded by lacI
   5171..5193    +  RBS            RBS: efficient ribosome binding site from bacteriophage T7 gene 10 (Olins and Rangwala, 1989)
   5201..7009    +  CDS            MHETH_IDESA: Experimental evidence at protein level: Swiss-Prot protein existence level 1. Involved in the degradation and assimilation of the plastic poly(ethylene terephthalate) (PET), which allows I.sakaiensis to use PET as its major energy and carbon source for growth. Likely acts synergistically with PETase to depolymerize PET. Catalyzes the hydrolysis of mono(2-hydroxyethyl) terephthalate (MHET) into its two environmentally benign monomers, terephthalate and ethylene glycol. Does not show activity against PET, bis(hydroxyethyl) terephthalate (BHET), pNP-aliphatic esters or typical aromatic ester comp
   6998..7834    +  CDS            PETH_IDESA: Experimental evidence at protein level: Swiss-Prot protein existence level 1. Involved in the degradation and assimilation of the plastic poly(ethylene terephthalate) (PET), which allows I.sakaiensis to use PET as its major energy and carbon source for growth. Likely acts synergistically with MHETase to depolymerize PET (PubMed:26965627). Catalyzes the hydrolysis of PET to produce mono(2-hydroxyethyl) terephthalate (MHET) as the major product (PubMed:26965627, PubMed:29666242, PubMed:29603535, PubMed:29374183, PubMed:29235460). Also depolymerizes another semiaromatic polyester, poly(ethylene-2
   7868..7917    +  CDS            SET1 (fragment): solubility-enhancement tag derived from T7 phage gene 10B
   7925..7972    +  terminator     T7 terminator: transcription terminator for bacteriophage T7 RNA polymerase
