[The description below was written by a language model from this plasmid's Addgene catalogue record and pLannotate feature annotations shown in this document.]
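Description:
pCJ190 is a bacterial expression plasmid built on the pET-21b(+) backbone, with a sequenced length of about 8 kb. It is maintained in E. coli through a ColE1/pBR322-type origin and selected with ampicillin via the bla gene and its native promoter. The catalogue lists it as high copy, although the feature table also shows the rop gene and bom region inherited from pBR322, which normally moderate copy number. An f1 origin is present for single-stranded DNA production. Short tetracycline-resistance fragments and a predicted E. coli ORF annotated around lacI appear to be non-functional backbone remnants.

The payload is a single chimeric open reading frame in which the Ideonella sakaiensis 201-F6 MHETase is placed upstream of PETase, with the two joined by a 12-residue Gly/Ser linker. The coding sequence is codon optimized for E. coli K12 and was inserted by Gibson assembly. Transcription is driven by the T7 promoter with an adjacent lac operator, translation starts from the T7 gene 10 ribosome binding site, and the T7 terminator closes the unit. The plasmid-borne lacI supplies repressor, so expression is IPTG-inducible in hosts that provide T7 RNA polymerase. The backbone contributes a C-terminal His tag for affinity purification. The tag is not annotated separately in the feature table, and the small "SET1 fragment" call just before the terminator is probably an annotation artefact of that region.

PETase hydrolyses poly(ethylene terephthalate) mainly to MHET, which MHETase cleaves to terephthalate and ethylene glycol. The fusion therefore physically couples two sequential steps, and the construct is used to produce the linked enzyme for studying and engineering this two-enzyme plastic depolymerization system.
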