Addgene plasmid #162667: pCJ190
Purpose: pET-21b(+) based plasmid for expresion of MHETase (Genbank GAP38911.1) linked to PETase (Genbank GAP38373.1) from Ideonella sakaiensis by a 12 residue Gly/Ser linker; codon optimized for expression in E. coli K12, with C-terminal His tag.
Depositing lab: Gregg Beckham. Depositing organization: National Laboratory of the Rockies (NLR). Publication: Characterization and engineering of a two-enzyme system for plastics depolymerization. Knott BC, Erickson E, Allen MD, Gado JE, Graham R, Kearns FL, Pardo I, Topuzlu E, Anderson JJ, Austin HP, Dominick G, Johnson CW, Rorrer NA, Szostkiewicz CJ, Copie V, Payne CM, Woodcock HL, Donohoe BS, Beckham GT, McGeehan JE. Proc Natl Acad Sci U S A. 2020 Oct 13;117(41):25476-25485. doi: 10.1073/pnas.2006753117. Epub 2020 Sep 28. PubMed 32989159.
Backbone
  Vector backbone: pET-21b(+)
  Backbone manufacturer: EMD Biosciences
  Backbone size w/o insert (bp): 5367
  Vector type: Bacterial Expression
Growth in bacteria
  Bacterial resistance: Ampicillin, 100 μg/mL
  Growth temperature: 37°C
  Growth strain: NEB Stable
  Copy number: High Copy
Gene/Insert
  Gene/Insert name: MHETase (Genbank GAP38911.1) linked to PETase (Genbank GAP38373.1) from Ideonella sakaiensis by a 12 residue Gly/Ser linker
  Species: Ideonella sakaiensis 201-F6
  Mutation: codon optimized for expression in E. coli K12
  Promoter: T7/lac
  Tag / fusion protein: His (C terminal on backbone)
  Cloning method: Gibson Cloning
Terms and licenses: Academic/Nonprofit Terms; Industry Terms: Not Available to Industry
How to cite: pCJ190 was a gift from Gregg Beckham (Addgene plasmid # 162667 ; http://n2t.net/addgene:162667 ; RRID:Addgene_162667)
